>Addgene plasmid #194689 | pAAV2_hSyn_NES-Caprola_05-mEGFP_WRPE-SV40 | addgene full sequence | sequence record 425214 | Addgene NGS Result
TGAAAGCTTATCGATAATCAACCTCTGGATTACAAAATTTGTGAAAGATTGACTGGTATTCTTAACTATG
TTGCTCCTTTTACGCTATGTGGATACGCTGCTTTAATGCCTTTGTATCATGCTATTGCTTCCCGTATGGC
TTTCATTTTCTCCTCCTTGTATAAATCCTGGTTGCTGTCTCTTTATGAGGAGTTGTGGCCCGTTGTCAGG
CAACGTGGCGTGGTGTGCACTGTGTTTGCTGACGCAACCCCCACTGGTTGGGGCATTGCCACCACCTGTC
AGCTCCTTTCCGGGACTTTCGCTTTCCCCCTCCCTATTGCCACGGCGGAACTCATCGCCGCCTGCCTTGC
CCGCTGCTGGACAGGGGCTCGGCTGTTGGGCACTGACAATTCCGTGGTGTTGTCGGGGAAATCATCGTCC
TTTCCTTGGCTGCTCGCCTGTGTTGCCACCTGGATTCTGCGCGGGACGTCCTTCTGCTACGTCCCTTCGG
CCCTCAATCCAGCGGACCTTCCTTCCCGCGGCCTGCTGCCGGCTCTGCGGCCTCTTCCGCGTCTTCGCCT
TCGCCCTCAGACGAGTCGGATCTCCCTTTGGGCCGCCTCCCCGCATCGATACCGTCGACCTCGACCCGGG
CGGCCGCTTCGAGCAGACATGATAAGATACATTGATGAGTTTGGACAAACCACAACTAGAATGCAGTGAA
AAAAATGCTTTATTTGTGAAATTTGTGATGCTATTGCTTTATTTGTAACCATTATAAGCTGCAATAAACA
AGTTAACAACAACAATTGCATTCATTTTATGTTTCAGGTTCAGGGGGAGATGTGGGAGGTTTTTTAAAGC
AAGTAAAACCTCTACAAATGTGGTAAAATCGATAAGGATCTTCCTAGAGCATGGCTACGTAGATAAGTAG
CATGGCGGGTTAATCATTAACTACAAGGAACCCCTAGTGATGGAGTTGGCCACTCCCTCTCTGCGCGCTC
GCTCGCTCACTGAGGCCGGGCGACCAAAGGTCGCCCGACGCCCGGGCTTTGCCCGGGCGGCCTCAGTGAG
CGAGCGAGCGCGCAGCTGCATTAATGAATCGGCCAACGCGCGGGGAGAGGCGGTTTGCGTATTGGGCGCT
CTTCCGCTTCCTCGCTCACTGACTCGCTGCGCTCGGTCGTTCGGCTGCGGCGAGCGGTATCAGCTCACTC
AAAGGCGGTAATACGGTTATCCACAGAATCAGGGGATAACGCAGGAAAGAACATGTGAGCAAAAGGCCAG
CAAAAGGCCAGGAACCGTAAAAAGGCCGCGTTGCTGGCGTTTTTCCATAGGCTCCGCCCCCCTGACGAGC
ATCACAAAAATCGACGCTCAAGTCAGAGGTGGCGAAACCCGACAGGACTATAAAGATACCAGGCGTTTCC
CCCTGGAAGCTCCCTCGTGCGCTCTCCTGTTCCGACCCTGCCGCTTACCGGATACCTGTCCGCCTTTCTC
CCTTCGGGAAGCGTGGCGCTTTCTCATAGCTCACGCTGTAGGTATCTCAGTTCGGTGTAGGTCGTTCGCT
CCAAGCTGGGCTGTGTGCACGAACCCCCCGTTCAGCCCGACCGCTGCGCCTTATCCGGTAACTATCGTCT
TGAGTCCAACCCGGTAAGACACGACTTATCGCCACTGGCAGCAGCCACTGGTAACAGGATTAGCAGAGCG
AGGTATGTAGGCGGTGCTACAGAGTTCTTGAAGTGGTGGCCTAACTACGGCTACACTAGAAGAACAGTAT
TTGGTATCTGCGCTCTGCTGAAGCCAGTTACCTTCGGAAAAAGAGTTGGTAGCTCTTGATCCGGCAAACA
AACCACCGCTGGTAGCGGTGGTTTTTTTGTTTGCAAGCAGCAGATTACGCGCAGAAAAAAAGGATCTCAA
GAAGATCCTTTGATCTTTTCTACGGGGTCTGACGCTCAGTGGAACGAAAACTCACGTTAAGGGATTTTGG
TCATGAGATTATCAAAAAGGATCTTCACCTAGATCCTTTTAAATTAAAAATGAAGTTTTAAATCAATCTA
AAGTATATATGAGTAAACTTGGTCTGACAGTTACCAATGCTTAATCAGTGAGGCACCTATCTCAGCGATC
TGTCTATTTCGTTCATCCATAGTTGCCTGACTCCCCGTCGTGTAGATAACTACGATACGGGAGGGCTTAC
CATCTGGCCCCAGTGCTGCAATGATACCGCGAGACCCACGCTCACCGGCTCCAGATTTATCAGCAATAAA
CCAGCCAGCCGGAAGGGCCGAGCGCAGAAGTGGTCCTGCAACTTTATCCGCCTCCATCCAGTCTATTAAT
TGTTGCCGGGAAGCTAGAGTAAGTAGTTCGCCAGTTAATAGTTTGCGCAACGTTGTTGCCATTGCTACAG
GCATCGTGGTGTCACGCTCGTCGTTTGGTATGGCTTCATTCAGCTCCGGTTCCCAACGATCAAGGCGAGT
TACATGATCCCCCATGTTGTGCAAAAAAGCGGTTAGCTCCTTCGGTCCTCCGATCGTTGTCAGAAGTAAG
TTGGCCGCAGTGTTATCACTCATGGTTATGGCAGCACTGCATAATTCTCTTACTGTCATGCCATCCGTAA
GATGCTTTTCTGTGACTGGTGAGTACTCAACCAAGTCATTCTGAGAATAGTGTATGCGGCGACCGAGTTG
CTCTTGCCCGGCGTCAATACGGGATAATACCGCGCCACATAGCAGAACTTTAAAAGTGCTCATCATTGGA
AAACGTTCTTCGGGGCGAAAACTCTCAAGGATCTTACCGCTGTTGAGATCCAGTTCGATGTAACCCACTC
GTGCACCCAACTGATCTTCAGCATCTTTTACTTTCACCAGCGTTTCTGGGTGAGCAAAAACAGGAAGGCA
AAATGCCGCAAAAAAGGGAATAAGGGCGACACGGAAATGTTGAATACTCATACTCTTCCTTTTTCAATAT
TATTGAAGCATTTATCAGGGTTATTGTCTCATGAGCGGATACATATTTGAATGTATTTAGAAAAATAAAC
AAATAGGGGTTCCGCGCACATTTCCCCGAAAAGTGCCACCTAAATTGTAAGCGTTAATATTTTGTTAAAA
TTCGCGTTAAATTTTTGTTAAATCAGCTCATTTTTTAACCAATAGGCCGAAATCGGCAAAATCCCTTATA
AATCAAAAGAATAGACCGAGATAGGGT
[37 nt withheld, positions 3178-3214]
AAAGAACGTGGACTCCAACGTCAAAGG
[49 nt withheld, positions 3242-3290]
T
[91 nt withheld, positions 3292-3382]
G
[124 nt withheld, positions 3384-3507]
CCCATTCGCCATTCAGGCTGCGCAACTGTTGGGAAGGGCGATCGGTGCGGGCCTCTTCGCTATTACGCCA
GCTGCGCGCTCGCTCGCTCACTGAGGCCGCCCGGGCAAAGCCCGGGCGTCGGGCGACCTTTGGTCGCCCG
GCCTCAGTGAGCGAGCGAGCGCGCAGAGAGGGAGTGGCCAACTCCATCACTAGGGGTTCCTTGTAGTTAA
TGATTAACCCGCCATGCTACTTATCTACGTAGCCATGCTCTAGGAAGATCTCTGCAGAGGGCCCTGCGTA
TGAGTGCAAGTGGGTTTTAGGACCAGGATGAGGCGGGGTGGGGGTGCCTACCTGACGACCGACCCCGACC
CACTGGACAAGCACCCAACCCCCATTCCCCAAATTGCGCATCCCCTATCAGAGAGGGGGAGGGGAAACAG
GATGCGGCGAGGCGCGTGCGCACTGCCAGCTTCAGCACCGCGGACAGTGCCTTCGCCCCCGCCTGGCGGC
GCGCGCCACCGCCGCCTCAGCACTGAAGGCGCGCTGACGTCACTCGCCGGTCCCCCGCAAACTCCCCTTC
CCGGCCACCTTGGTCGCGTCCGCGCCGCCGCCGGCCCAGCCGGACCGCACCACGCGAGGCGCGAGATAGG
GGGGCACGGGCGCGACCATCTGCGCTGCGGCGCCGGCGACTCAGCGCTGCCTCAGTCTGCGGTGGGCAGC
GGAGGAGTCGTGTCGTGCCTGAGAGCGCAGTCGAATTCAAGCTGCTAGCAAGGATCCACCCGCCACCATG
CTGCAGAACGAGCTTGCTCTTAAGTTGGCTGGACTTGATATTAACAAGACTGGAGGTTCTGCCCGCGAGA
CCTTCCAGGCCTTCCGCACCGGTTCTGACCAACTGACTGAAGAGCAGATCGCAGAATTTAAAGAGGCTTT
CTCCCTATTTGACAAGGACGGGGATGGGACAATAACAACCAAGGAGCTGGGGACGGTGATGCGGTCTCTG
GGGCAGAACCCCACAGAAGCAGAGCTGCAGGACATGATCAATGAAGTAGATGCCGACGGTGACGGCACAA
TCGACTTCCCTGAGTTCCTGACAATGATGGCAAGAAAAATGAAAGACACAGACAGTGAAGAAGAAATTAG
AGAAGCGTTCCGTGTGTTTGATAAGGATGGCAATGGCTACATCAGTGCAGCAGAGCTTCGCCACGTGATG
ACAAACCTTGGAGAGAAGTTAACAGATGAAGAGGTTGATGAAATGATCAGGGAAGCAGACATCGATGGGG
ATGGTCAGGTAAACTACGAAGAGTTTGTAGTGATGATGACAGCGAAGGAATTCCCTCCTCCTCCGCCACC
GCCACCACCGCCGCCGCCGCCACCACCACCTCCTCCGCCTCCTCCACCACCACCGCCACCGCCTCCACCA
CCTGGCGGCAGCAGGGTCGACTCATCACGTCGTAAGTTCAATAAGACAGCTCACGCACTGAGAGCTATAG
GTCGGCTGAGCTCACTCGAGGGCGGTTCTGACGTCGGCCGCAAGCTGATCATCGATCAGAACGTTTTTAT
CGAGGGTACGCTGCCGATGGGTGTCGTCCGCCCGCTGACTGAAGTCGAGATGGACCATTACCGCGAGCCG
TTCCTGAATCCTGTTGACCGCGAGCCACTGTGGCGCTTCCCAAACGAGCTGCCAATCGCCGGTGAGCCAG
CGAACATCGTCGCGCTGGTCGAAGAATACATGGACTGGCTGCACCAGTCCCCTGTCCCGAAGCTGCTGTT
CTGGGGCACCCCAGGCGTTCTGATCCCACCGGCCGAAGCCGCTCGCCTGGCCAAAAGCCTGCCTAACTGC
AAGGCTGTGGACATCGGCCCGGGTCTGAATCTGCTGCAAGAAGACAACCCGGACCTGATCGGCAGCGAGA
TCGCGCGCTGGCTGTCTACTCTGGAGATTGGTGGCACCGGTGGCTCTGGCGGTACCGGTGGCTCTGGCGG
TTCTATCGGTACTGGCTTTCCATTCGACCCCCATTATGTGGAAGTCCTGGGCGAGCGCATGCACTACGTC
GATGTTGGTCCGCGCGATGGCACCCCTGTGCTGTTCCTGCACGGTAACCCGACCTCCTCCTACGTGTGGC
GCAACATCATCCCACATGTTGCACCGACCCATCGCTGCATTGCTCCAGACCTGATCGGTATGGGCAAATC
CGACAAACCAGACCTGGGTTATTTCTTCGACGACCACGTCCGCTTCATGGATGCCTTCATCGAAGCCCTG
GGTCTGGAAGAGGTCGTCCTGGTCATTCACGACTGGGGCTCCGCTCTGGGTTTCCACTGGGCCAAGCGCA
ATCCAGAGCGCGTCAAAGGTATTGCATTTATGGAGTTCATCCGCCCTATCCCGACCTGGGACGAATGGGG
AGGTTCTATGGTGAGCAAGGGCGAGGAGCTGTTCACCGGGGTGGTGCCCATCCTGGTCGAGCTGGACGGC
GACGTAAACGGCCACAAGTTCAGCGTGTCCGGCGAGGGCGAGGGCGATGCCACCTACGGCAAGCTGACCC
TGAAGTTCATCTGCACCACCGGCAAGCTGCCCGTGCCCTGGCCCACCCTCGTGACCACCCTGACCTACGG
CGTGCAGTGCTTCAGCCGCTACCCCGACCACATGAAGCAGCACGACTTCTTCAAGTCCGCCATGCCCGAA
GGCTACGTCCAGGAGCGCACCATCTTCTTCAAGGACGACGGCAACTACAAGACCCGCGCCGAGGTGAAGT
TCGAGGGCGACACCCTGGTGAACCGCATCGAGCTGAAGGGCATCGACTTCAAGGAGGACGGCAACATCCT
GGGGCACAAGCTGGAGTACAACTACAACAGCCACAACGTCTATATCATGGCCGACAAGCAGAAGAACGGC
ATCAAGGTGAACTTCAAGATCCGCCACAACATCGAGGACGGCAGCGTGCAGCTCGCCGACCACTACCAGC
AGAACACCCCCATCGGCGACGGCCCCGTGCTGCTGCCCGACAACCACTACCTGAGCACCCAGTCCAAACT
GAGCAAAGACCCCAACGAGAAGCGCGATCACATGGTCCTGCTGGAGTTCGTGACCGCCGCCGGGATCACT
CTCGGCATGGACGAGCTGTACAAG
Features (pLannotate 1.2.2; 19 found; start..end, strand, type, name):
     16..604     +  misc_feature   WPRE: woodchuck hepatitis virus posttranscriptional regulatory element
    605..624     +  misc_feature   MCS (fragment): pBluescript multiple cloning site
    653..774     -  polyA_signal   SV40 poly(A) signal: SV40 polyadenylation signal
    797..865     -  CDS            large T antigen (fragment): large T antigen from SV40 (simian virus 40)
    936..1069    +  repeat_region  AAV2 ITR: inverted terminal repeat of adeno-associated virus serotype 2 inverted
   1063..1119    -  CDS            lacI (fragment): lac repressor; lacI; The lac repressor binds to the lac operator to inhibit transcription in E. coli. This inhibition can be relieved by adding lactose or isopropyl-β-D-thiogalactopyranoside (IPTG).
   1302..1890    -  rep_origin     ori: high-copy-number ColE1/pMB1/pBR322/pUC origin of replication
   2061..2921    -  CDS            AmpR: β-lactamase; bla; confers resistance to ampicillin, carbenicillin, and related antibiotics
   2922..3026    -  promoter       AmpR promoter: bla
   3079..3507    -  rep_origin     f1 ori (sequence partly withheld): f1 bacteriophage origin of replication; arrow indicates direction of (+) strand synthesis
   3512..3581    -  CDS            lacZα (fragment): LacZα fragment of β-galactosidase; lacZ fragment
   3576..3708    -  repeat_region  AAV2 ITR (fragment): inverted terminal repeat of adeno-associated virus serotype 2 inverted
   3790..4237    +  promoter       hSyn promoter: human synapsin I promoter; confers neuron-specific expression (Kügler et al., 2003)
   4337..4367    +  CDS            HaloTag® (fragment): modified bacterial dehalogenase that forms covalent bonds with chloroalkane derivatives
   4372..4814    +  CDS            calmodulin (fragment): calcium-binding protein
   4923..4997    +  CDS            GCaMP2 (fragment): GCaMP2 is a basic (constitutively fluorescent) green fluorescent protein published in 2006, derived from Aequorea victoria.
   5007..5426    +  CDS            HaloTag® (fragment): modified bacterial dehalogenase that forms covalent bonds with chloroalkane derivatives
   5472..5885    +  CDS            HaloTag® (fragment): modified bacterial dehalogenase that forms covalent bonds with chloroalkane derivatives
   5895..6611    +  CDS            mEGFP: mEGFP is a basic (constitutively fluorescent) green fluorescent protein published in 2002, derived from Aequorea victoria. It has moderate acid sensitivity.
