[The description below was written by a language model from this plasmid's Addgene catalogue record and pLannotate feature annotations shown in this document.]
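Description:
pAAV2_hSyn_NES-Caprola_05-mEGFP_WRPE-SV40 is an AAV transfer plasmid built on a pAAV2 backbone for producing recombinant adeno-associated virus that expresses a chemigenetic calcium recorder in neurons. In bacteria it is maintained through a high-copy ColE1/pUC-type origin and selected with ampicillin via the β-lactamase gene and its own promoter. An f1 phage origin and short lacZα, lacI and pBluescript polylinker remnants are backbone leftovers. Two AAV2 inverted terminal repeats, one annotated only as a fragment, flank the expression cassette and provide the cis signals for genome replication and packaging into capsids. The sequenced record is about 6.6 kb.

Between the ITRs, the human synapsin I promoter restricts expression to neurons and drives a synthetic open reading frame of roughly 2.3 kb, Caprola_05 fused at its C terminus to monomeric EGFP. The feature table shows how the recorder is assembled: HaloTag-derived segments are split and rearranged around a calmodulin domain, with a short stretch matching GCaMP2 that probably corresponds to a calmodulin-binding peptide. This layout fits a design in which calcium binding controls the ability of the dehalogenase-derived tag to react covalently with chloroalkane ligands, so that calcium activity during a labelling window is recorded as permanent labelling. The construct name indicates a nuclear export signal at the N terminus, presumably to keep the protein cytosolic, although it is not annotated separately. The mEGFP moiety gives a constitutive readout of expression. Downstream, WPRE enhances transcript stability and expression, and an SV40 polyadenylation signal terminates the transcript. The stated use is neuronal expression of the recorder by AAV transduction.
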