Addgene plasmid #194689: pAAV2_hSyn_NES-Caprola_05-mEGFP_WRPE-SV40
Purpose: hSyn1 driven expression of the calcium recorder Caprola_05 fused to mEGFP for neuronal expression through AAV transduction
Depositing lab: Kai Johnsson. Depositing organization: Max Planck Institute for Medical Research. Publication: Recording physiological history of cells with chemical labeling. Huppertz MC, Wilhelm J, Grenier V, Schneider MW, Falt T, Porzberg N, Hausmann D, Hoffmann DC, Hai L, Tarnawski M, Pino G, Slanchev K, Kolb I, Acuna C, Fenk LM, Baier H, Hiblot J, Johnsson K. Science. 2024 Feb 23;383(6685):890-897. doi: 10.1126/science.adg0812. Epub 2024 Feb 22. PubMed 38386755.
Backbone
  Vector backbone: pAAV2
  Backbone size w/o insert (bp): 4200
  Vector type: AAV
Growth in bacteria
  Bacterial resistance: Ampicillin, 100 μg/mL
  Growth temperature: 30°C
  Growth strain: NEB Stable
  Copy number: High Copy
Gene/Insert
  Gene/Insert name: Caprola_05-mEGFP
  Species: Synthetic
  Insert size (bp): 2340
  Promoter: hSyn1
  Tag / fusion protein: mEGFP (C terminal on insert)
  Cloning method: Gibson Cloning
Terms and licenses: Academic/Nonprofit Terms; Industry Terms: Not Available to Industry
How to cite: pAAV2_hSyn_NES-Caprola_05-mEGFP_WRPE-SV40 was a gift from Kai Johnsson (Addgene plasmid # 194689 ; http://n2t.net/addgene:194689 ; RRID:Addgene_194689)
